LOCUS       Exported 8320 bp ds-DNA circular SYN 12-MAY-2021
DEFINITION  Lentiviral vector that contains an optimized S. pyogenes sgRNA
            targeting the repetitive sequence of human MUC4 exon 3.
ACCESSION   .
VERSION     .
KEYWORDS    pSLQ1661-sgMUC4-E3(F+E)
SOURCE      synthetic DNA construct
  ORGANISM  synthetic DNA construct
REFERENCE   1 (bases 1 to 8320)
  AUTHORS   Chen B, Gilbert LA, Cimini BA, Schnitzbauer J, Zhang W, Li GW, Park
            J, Blackburn EH, Weissman JS, Qi LS, Huang B
  TITLE     Dynamic Imaging of Genomic Loci in Living Human Cells by an
            Optimized CRISPR/Cas System.
  JOURNAL   Cell. 2013 Dec 19;155(7):1479-91. doi: 10.1016/j.cell.2013.12.001.
  PUBMED    24360272
REFERENCE   2 (bases 1 to 8320)
  AUTHORS   .
  TITLE     Direct Submission
  JOURNAL   Exported May 12, 2021 from SnapGene Server 1.1.58
            http://www.snapgene.com
FEATURES             Location/Qualifiers
     source          1..8320
                     /organism="synthetic DNA construct"
                     /mol_type="other DNA"
     primer_bind     complement(56..75)
                     /label=pRS-marker
                     /note="pRS vectors, use to sequence yeast selectable
                     marker"
     enhancer        247..626
                     /label=CMV enhancer
                     /note="human cytomegalovirus immediate early enhancer"
     promoter        628..826
                     /label=CMV promoter
                     /note="human cytomegalovirus (CMV) immediate early
                     promoter"
     LTR             844..1024
                     /label=5' LTR (truncated)
                     /note="truncated 5' long terminal repeat (LTR) from HIV-1"
     misc_feature    1071..1196
                     /label=HIV-1 Psi
                     /note="packaging signal of human immunodeficiency virus
                     type 1"
     misc_feature    1695..1928
                     /label=RRE
                     /note="The Rev response element (RRE) of HIV-1 allows for
                     Rev-dependent mRNA export from the nucleus to the
                     cytoplasm."
     CDS             2113..2157
                     /codon_start=1
                     /product="antigenic peptide corresponding to amino acids
                     655 to 669 of the HIV envelope protein gp41 (Lutje Hulsik
                     et al., 2013)"
                     /label=gp41 peptide
                     /note="recognized by the 2H10 single-chain llama nanobody"
                     /translation="KNEQELLELDKWASL"
     misc_feature    2455..2572
                     /label=cPPT/CTS
                     /note="central polypurine tract and central termination
                     sequence of HIV-1"
     protein_bind    2825..2858
                     /label=loxP
                     /bound_moiety="Cre recombinase"
                     /note="Cre-mediated recombination occurs in the 8-bp core
                     sequence (GCATACAT)."
     primer_bind     2862..2882
                     /label=mU6-F
                     /note="Mouse U6 promoter, forward primer"
     enhancer        3177..3480
                     /label=CMV enhancer
                     /note="human cytomegalovirus immediate early enhancer"
     promoter        3481..3684
                     /label=CMV promoter
                     /note="human cytomegalovirus (CMV) immediate early
                     promoter"
     CDS             3718..4314
                     /codon_start=1
                     /gene="pac from Streptomyces alboniger"
                     /product="puromycin N-acetyltransferase"
                     /label=PuroR
                     /note="confers resistance to puromycin"
                     /translation="MTEYKPTVRLATRDDVPRAVRTLAAAFADYPATRHTVDPDRHIER
                     VTELQELFLTRVGLDIGKVWVADDGAAVAVWTTPESVEAGAVFAEIGPRMAELSGSRLA
                     AQQQMEGLLAPHRPKEPAWFLATVGVSPDHQGKGLGSAVVLPGVEAAERAGVPAFLETS
                     APRNLPFYERLGFTVTADVEVPEGPRTWCMTRKPGA"
     primer_bind     complement(3718..3737)
                     /label=Puro-R
                     /note="Puromycin resistance gene, reverse primer. Also
                     called puro-variant-R"
     primer_bind     4214..4234
                     /label=Puro-F
                     /note="Puromycin resistance gene, forward primer"
     CDS             4324..4377
                     /codon_start=1
                     /product="2A peptide from Thosea asigna virus capsid
                     protein"
                     /label=T2A
                     /note="Eukaryotic ribosomes fail to insert a peptide bond
                     between the Gly and Pro residues, yielding separate
                     polypeptides."
                     /translation="EGRGSLLTCGDVEENPGP"
     regulatory      4384..4393
                     /regulatory_class="other"
                     /note="vertebrate consensus sequence for strong initiation
                     of translation (Kozak, 1987)"
     CDS             4390..5100
                     /codon_start=1
                     /product="monomeric derivative of DsRed fluorescent protein
                     (Shaner et al., 2004)"
                     /label=mCherry
                     /note="mammalian codon-optimized"
                     /translation="MVSKGEEDNMAIIKEFMRFKVHMEGSVNGHEFEIEGEGEGRPYEG
                     TQTAKLKVTKGGPLPFAWDILSPQFMYGSKAYVKHPADIPDYLKLSFPEGFKWERVMNF
                     EDGGVVTVTQDSSLQDGEFIYKVKLRGTNFPSDGPVMQKKTMGWEASSERMYPEDGALK
                     GEIKQRLKLKDGGHYDAEVKTTYKAKKPVQLPGAYNVNIKLDITSHNEDYTIVEQYERA
                     EGRHSTGGMDELYK"
     primer_bind     complement(4535..4553)
                     /label=mCherry-R
                     /note="mCherry, reverse primer"
     primer_bind     4803..4822
                     /label=mCherry-F
                     /note="mCherry, forward primer"
     protein_bind    5120..5153
                     /label=loxP
                     /bound_moiety="Cre recombinase"
                     /note="Cre-mediated recombination occurs in the 8-bp core
                     sequence (GCATACAT)."
     misc_feature    5209..5797
                     /label=WPRE
                     /note="woodchuck hepatitis virus posttranscriptional
                     regulatory element"
     primer_bind     complement(5262..5282)
                     /label=WPRE-R
                     /note="WPRE, reverse primer"
     CDS             complement(5680..5691)
                     /codon_start=1
                     /product="Factor Xa recognition and cleavage site"
                     /label=Factor Xa site
                     /translation="IEGR"
     primer_bind     complement(5800..5816)
                     /label=KS primer
                     /note="common sequencing primer, one of multiple similar
                     variants"
     primer_bind     complement(5801..5817)
                     /label=pBluescriptKS
                     /note="For pBluescript vector"
     LTR             6326..6506
                     /label=5' LTR (truncated)
                     /note="truncated 5' long terminal repeat (LTR) from HIV-1"
     rep_origin      complement(6568..7156)
                     /direction=LEFT
                     /label=ori
                     /note="high-copy-number ColE1/pMB1/pBR322/pUC origin of
                     replication"
     primer_bind     complement(6648..6667)
                     /label=pBR322ori-F
                     /note="pBR322 origin, forward primer"
     CDS             complement(7327..8187)
                     /codon_start=1
                     /gene="bla"
                     /product="beta-lactamase"
                     /label=AmpR
                     /note="confers resistance to ampicillin, carbenicillin, and
                     related antibiotics"
                     /translation="MSIQHFRVALIPFFAAFCLPVFAHPETLVKVKDAEDQLGARVGYI
                     ELDLNSGKILESFRPEERFPMMSTFKVLLCGAVLSRIDAGQEQLGRRIHYSQNDLVEYS
                     PVTEKHLTDGMTVRELCSAAITMSDNTAANLLLTTIGGPKELTAFLHNMGDHVTRLDRW
                     EPELNEAIPNDERDTTMPVAMATTLRKLLTGELLTLASRQQLIDWMEADKVAGPLLRSA
                     LPAGWFIADKSGAGERGSRGIIAALGPDGKPSRIVVIYTTGSQATMDERNRQIAEIGAS
                     LIKHW"
     primer_bind     7950..7969
                     /label=Amp-R
                     /note="Ampicillin resistance gene, reverse primer"
     promoter        complement(8188..8292)
                     /gene="bla"
                     /label=AmpR promoter
ORIGIN
        1 gcttaagcgg tcgacggatc gggagatctc ccgatcccct atggtgcact ctcagtacaa
       61 tctgctctga tgccgcatag ttaagccagt atctgctccc tgcttgtgtg ttggaggtcg
      121 ctgagtagtg cgcgagcaaa atttaagcta caacaaggca aggcttgacc gacaattgca
      181 tgaagaatct gcttagggtt aggcgttttg cgctgcttcg cgatgtacgg gccagatata
      241 cgcgttgaca ttgattattg actagttatt aatagtaatc aattacgggg tcattagttc
      301 atagcccata tatggagttc cgcgttacat aacttacggt aaatggcccg cctggctgac
      361 cgcccaacga cccccgccca ttgacgtcaa taatgacgta tgttcccata gtaacgccaa
      421 tagggacttt ccattgacgt caatgggtgg agtatttacg gtaaactgcc cacttggcag
      481 tacatcaagt gtatcatatg ccaagtacgc cccctattga cgtcaatgac ggtaaatggc
      541 ccgcctggca ttatgcccag tacatgacct tatgggactt tcctacttgg cagtacatct
      601 acgtattagt catcgctatt accatggtga tgcggttttg gcagtacatc aatgggcgtg
      661 gatagcggtt tgactcacgg ggatttccaa gtctccaccc cattgacgtc aatgggagtt
      721 tgttttggca ccaaaatcaa cgggactttc caaaatgtcg taacaactcc gccccattga
      781 cgcaaatggg cggtaggcgt gtacggtggg aggtctatat aagcagcgcg ttttgcctgt
      841 actgggtctc tctggttaga ccagatctga gcctgggagc tctctggcta actagggaac
      901 ccactgctta agcctcaata aagcttgcct tgagtgcttc aagtagtgtg tgcccgtctg
      961 ttgtgtgact ctggtaacta gagatccctc agaccctttt agtcagtgtg gaaaatctct
     1021 agcagtggcg cccgaacagg gacttgaaag cgaaagggaa accagaggag ctctctcgac
     1081 gcaggactcg gcttgctgaa gcgcgcacgg caagaggcga ggggcggcga ctggtgagta
     1141 cgccaaaaat tttgactagc ggaggctaga aggagagaga tgggtgcgag agcgtcagta
     1201 ttaagcgggg gagaattaga tcgcgatggg aaaaaattcg gttaaggcca gggggaaaga
     1261 aaaaatataa attaaaacat atagtatggg caagcaggga gctagaacga ttcgcagtta
     1321 atcctggcct gttagaaaca tcagaaggct gtagacaaat actgggacag ctacaaccat
     1381 cccttcagac aggatcagaa gaacttagat cattatataa tacagtagca accctctatt
     1441 gtgtgcatca aaggatagag ataaaagaca ccaaggaagc tttagacaag atagaggaag
     1501 agcaaaacaa aagtaagacc accgcacagc aagcggccgg ccgcgctgat cttcagacct
     1561 ggaggaggag atatgaggga caattggaga agtgaattat ataaatataa agtagtaaaa
     1621 attgaaccat taggagtagc acccaccaag gcaaagagaa gagtggtgca gagagaaaaa
     1681 agagcagtgg gaataggagc tttgttcctt gggttcttgg gagcagcagg aagcactatg
     1741 ggcgcagcgt caatgacgct gacggtacag gccagacaat tattgtctgg tatagtgcag
     1801 cagcagaaca atttgctgag ggctattgag gcgcaacagc atctgttgca actcacagtc
     1861 tggggcatca agcagctcca ggcaagaatc ctggctgtgg aaagatacct aaaggatcaa
     1921 cagctcctgg ggatttgggg ttgctctgga aaactcattt gcaccactgc tgtgccttgg
     1981 aatgctagtt ggagtaataa atctctggaa cagatttgga atcacacgac ctggatggag
     2041 tgggacagag aaattaacaa ttacacaagc ttaatacact ccttaattga agaatcgcaa
     2101 aaccagcaag aaaagaatga acaagaatta ttggaattag ataaatgggc aagtttgtgg
     2161 aattggttta acataacaaa ttggctgtgg tatataaaat tattcataat gatagtagga
     2221 ggcttggtag gtttaagaat agtttttgct gtactttcta tagtgaatag agttaggcag
     2281 ggatattcac cattatcgtt tcagacccac ctcccaaccc cgaggggacc cgacaggccc
     2341 gaaggaatag aagaagaagg tggagagaga gacagagaca gatccattcg attagtgaac
     2401 ggatcggcac tgcgtgcgcc aattctgcag acaaatggca gtattcatcc acaattttaa
     2461 aagaaaaggg gggattgggg ggtacagtgc aggggaaaga atagtagaca taatagcaac
     2521 agacatacaa actaaagaat tacaaaaaca aattacaaaa attcaaaatt ttcgggttta
     2581 ttacagggac agcagagatc cagtttggtt agtaccgggc ccgctctaga gatccgacgc
     2641 gccatctcta ggcccgcgcc ggccccctcg cacggacttg tgggagaagc tcggctactc
     2701 ccctgccccg gttaatttgc atataatatt tcctagtaac tatagaggct taatgtgcga
     2761 taaaagacag ataatctgtt ctttttaata ctagctacat tttacatgat aggcttggat
     2821 ttctataact tcgtatagca tacattatac gaagttataa acagcacaaa aggaaactca
     2881 ccctaactgt aaagtaattg tgtgttttga gactataagt atcccttgga gaaccacctt
     2941 gttggtggcg tgacctgtgg atgctggttt aagagctatg ctggaaacag catagcaagt
     3001 ttaaataagg ctagtccgtt atcaacttga aaaagtggca ccgagtcggt gctttttttc
     3061 tcgagtacta ggatccatta ggcggccgcg tggataaccg tattaccgcc atgcattagt
     3121 tattaatagt aatcaattac ggggtcatta gttcatagcc catatatgga gttccgcgtt
     3181 acataactta cggtaaatgg cccgcctggc tgaccgccca acgacccccg cccattgacg
     3241 tcaataatga cgtatgttcc catagtaacg ccaataggga ctttccattg acgtcaatgg
     3301 gtggagtatt tacggtaaac tgcccacttg gcagtacatc aagtgtatca tatgccaagt
     3361 acgcccccta ttgacgtcaa tgacggtaaa tggcccgcct ggcattatgc ccagtacatg
     3421 accttatggg actttcctac ttggcagtac atctacgtat tagtcatcgc tattaccatg
     3481 gtgatgcggt tttggcagta catcaatggg cgtggatagc ggtttgactc acggggattt
     3541 ccaagtctcc accccattga cgtcaatggg agtttgtttt ggcaccaaaa tcaacgggac
     3601 tttccaaaat gtcgtaacaa ctccgcccca ttgacgcaaa tgggcggtag gcgtgtacgg
     3661 tgggaggtct atataagcag agctggttta gtgaaccgtc agatccgcta gcccaccatg
     3721 accgagtaca agcccacggt gcgcctcgcc acccgcgacg acgtcccccg ggccgtacgc
     3781 accctcgccg ccgcgttcgc cgactacccc gccacgcgcc acaccgtcga cccggaccgc
     3841 cacatcgagc gggtcaccga gctgcaagaa ctcttcctca cgcgcgtcgg gctcgacatc
     3901 ggcaaggtgt gggtcgcgga cgacggcgcc gcggtggcgg tctggaccac gccggagagc
     3961 gtcgaagcgg gggcggtgtt cgccgagatc ggcccgcgca tggccgagtt gagcggttcc
     4021 cggctggccg cgcagcaaca gatggaaggc ctcctggcgc cgcaccggcc caaggagccc
     4081 gcgtggttcc tggccaccgt cggcgtctcg cccgaccacc agggcaaggg tctgggcagc
     4141 gccgtcgtgc tccccggagt ggaggcggcc gagcgcgccg gggtgcccgc cttcctggag
     4201 acctccgcgc cccgcaacct ccccttctac gagcggctcg gcttcaccgt caccgccgac
     4261 gtcgaggtgc ccgaaggacc gcgcacctgg tgcatgaccc gcaagcccgg tgccggatcg
     4321 ggagagggca gaggaagtct gctaacatgc ggtgacgtcg aggagaatcc tggcccaccg
     4381 gtcgccacca tggtgagcaa gggcgaggag gataacatgg ccatcatcaa ggagttcatg
     4441 cgcttcaagg tgcacatgga gggctccgtg aacggccacg agttcgagat cgagggcgag
     4501 ggcgagggcc gcccctacga gggcacccag accgccaagc tgaaggtgac caagggtggc
     4561 cccctgccct tcgcctggga catcctgtcc cctcagttca tgtacggctc caaggcctac
     4621 gtgaagcacc ccgccgacat ccccgactac ttgaagctgt ccttccccga gggcttcaag
     4681 tgggagcgcg tgatgaactt cgaggacggc ggcgtggtga ccgtgaccca ggactcctcc
     4741 ctgcaggacg gcgagttcat ctacaaggtg aagctgcgcg gcaccaactt cccctccgac
     4801 ggccccgtaa tgcagaagaa gaccatgggc tgggaggcct cctccgagcg gatgtacccc
     4861 gaggacggcg ccctgaaggg cgagatcaag cagaggctga agctgaagga cggcggccac
     4921 tacgacgctg aggtcaagac cacctacaag gccaagaagc ccgtgcagct gcccggcgcc
     4981 tacaacgtca acatcaagtt ggacatcacc tcccacaacg aggactacac catcgtggaa
     5041 cagtacgaac gcgccgaggg ccgccactcc accggcggca tggacgagct gtacaagtaa
     5101 gaattcgtcg agggacctaa taacttcgta tagcatacat tatacgaagt tatacatgtt
     5161 taagggttcc ggttccacta ggtacaattc gatatcaagc ttatcgataa tcaacctctg
     5221 gattacaaaa tttgtgaaag attgactggt attcttaact atgttgctcc ttttacgcta
     5281 tgtggatacg ctgctttaat gcctttgtat catgctattg cttcccgtat ggctttcatt
     5341 ttctcctcct tgtataaatc ctggttgctg tctctttatg aggagttgtg gcccgttgtc
     5401 aggcaacgtg gcgtggtgtg cactgtgttt gctgacgcaa cccccactgg ttggggcatt
     5461 gccaccacct gtcagctcct ttccgggact ttcgctttcc ccctccctat tgccacggcg
     5521 gaactcatcg ccgcctgcct tgcccgctgc tggacagggg ctcggctgtt gggcactgac
     5581 aattccgtgg tgttgtcggg gaaatcatcg tcctttcctt ggctgctcgc ctgtgttgcc
     5641 acctggattc tgcgcgggac gtccttctgc tacgtccctt cggccctcaa tccagcggac
     5701 cttccttccc gcggcctgct gccggctctg cggcctcttc cgcgtcttcg ccttcgccct
     5761 cagacgagtc ggatctccct ttgggccgcc tccccgcatc gataccgtcg acctcgatcg
     5821 agacctagaa aaacatggag caatcacaag tagcaataca gcagctacca atgctgattg
     5881 tgcctggcta gaagcacaag aggaggagga ggtgggtttt ccagtcacac ctcaggtacc
     5941 tttaagacca atgacttaca aggcagctgt agatcttagc cactttttaa aagaaaaggg
     6001 gggactggaa gggctaattc actcccaacg aagacaagat atccttgatc tgtggatcta
     6061 ccacacacaa ggctacttcc ctgattggca gaactacaca ccagggccag ggatcagata
     6121 tccactgacc tttggatggt gctacaagct agtaccagtt gagcaagaga aggtagaaga
     6181 agccaatgaa ggagagaaca cccgcttgtt acaccctgtg agcctgcatg ggatggatga
     6241 cccggagaga gaagtattag agtggaggtt tgacagccgc ctagcatttc atcacatggc
     6301 ccgagagctg catccggact gtactgggtc tctctggtta gaccagatct gagcctggga
     6361 gctctctggc taactaggga acccactgct taagcctcaa taaagcttgc cttgagtgct
     6421 tcaagtagtg tgtgcccgtc tgttgtgtga ctctggtaac tagagatccc tcagaccctt
     6481 ttagtcagtg tggaaaatct ctagcagcat gtgagcaaaa ggccagcaaa aggccaggaa
     6541 ccgtaaaaag gccgcgttgc tggcgttttt ccataggctc cgcccccctg acgagcatca
     6601 caaaaatcga cgctcaagtc agaggtggcg aaacccgaca ggactataaa gataccaggc
     6661 gtttccccct ggaagctccc tcgtgcgctc tcctgttccg accctgccgc ttaccggata
     6721 cctgtccgcc tttctccctt cgggaagcgt ggcgctttct catagctcac gctgtaggta
     6781 tctcagttcg gtgtaggtcg ttcgctccaa gctgggctgt gtgcacgaac cccccgttca
     6841 gcccgaccgc tgcgccttat ccggtaacta tcgtcttgag tccaacccgg taagacacga
     6901 cttatcgcca ctggcagcag ccactggtaa caggattagc agagcgaggt atgtaggcgg
     6961 tgctacagag ttcttgaagt ggtggcctaa ctacggctac actagaagaa cagtatttgg
     7021 tatctgcgct ctgctgaagc cagttacctt cggaaaaaga gttggtagct cttgatccgg
     7081 caaacaaacc accgctggta gcggtggttt ttttgtttgc aagcagcaga ttacgcgcag
     7141 aaaaaaagga tctcaagaag atcctttgat cttttctacg gggtctgacg ctcagtggaa
     7201 cgaaaactca cgttaaggga ttttggtcat gagattatca aaaaggatct tcacctagat
     7261 ccttttaaat taaaaatgaa gttttaaatc aatctaaagt atatatgagt aaacttggtc
     7321 tgacagttac caatgcttaa tcagtgaggc acctatctca gcgatctgtc tatttcgttc
     7381 atccatagtt gcctgactcc ccgtcgtgta gataactacg atacgggagg gcttaccatc
     7441 tggccccagt gctgcaatga taccgcgaga cccacgctca ccggctccag atttatcagc
     7501 aataaaccag ccagccggaa gggccgagcg cagaagtggt cctgcaactt tatccgcctc
     7561 catccagtct attaattgtt gccgggaagc tagagtaagt agttcgccag ttaatagttt
     7621 gcgcaacgtt gttgccattg ctacaggcat cgtggtgtca cgctcgtcgt ttggtatggc
     7681 ttcattcagc tccggttccc aacgatcaag gcgagttaca tgatccccca tgttgtgcaa
     7741 aaaagcggtt agctccttcg gtcctccgat cgttgtcaga agtaagttgg ccgcagtgtt
     7801 atcactcatg gttatggcag cactgcataa ttctcttact gtcatgccat ccgtaagatg
     7861 cttttctgtg actggtgagt actcaaccaa gtcattctga gaatagtgta tgcggcgacc
     7921 gagttgctct tgcccggcgt caatacggga taataccgcg ccacatagca gaactttaaa
     7981 agtgctcatc attggaaaac gttcttcggg gcgaaaactc tcaaggatct taccgctgtt
     8041 gagatccagt tcgatgtaac ccactcgtgc acccaactga tcttcagcat cttttacttt
     8101 caccagcgtt tctgggtgag caaaaacagg aaggcaaaat gccgcaaaaa agggaataag
     8161 ggcgacacgg aaatgttgaa tactcatact cttccttttt caatattatt gaagcattta
     8221 tcagggttat tgtctcatga gcggatacat atttgaatgt atttagaaaa ataaacaaat
     8281 aggggttccg cgcacatttc cccgaaaagt gccacctgac
//
