[The description below was written by a language model from this plasmid's Addgene catalogue record and the feature table of its GenBank file.]
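Description:
pSLQ1661-sgMUC4-E3(F+E) is an 8,320 bp HIV-1-based lentiviral sgRNA expression vector built on the pSico backbone, intended for delivery into mammalian cells. In bacteria it is maintained through a high-copy ColE1/pUC-type origin and an ampicillin resistance gene (beta-lactamase). The viral portion is transcribed from an upstream CMV enhancer/promoter fused to a truncated 5' LTR. It carries the Psi packaging signal, the Rev response element, the cPPT/CTS and a WPRE, and it ends in a second truncated LTR. These are the elements needed for packaging, nuclear export, and transduction of the vector genome when helper functions are supplied in trans.

The payload is a roughly 115 bp optimized Streptococcus pyogenes sgRNA, designated sgRNA(F+E), expressed from a mouse U6 (RNA polymerase III) promoter and cloned between BstXI and XhoI sites that remain intact. Its spacer targets the repetitive sequence in exon 3 of human MUC4, so many copies of a Cas9-based protein can be recruited to a single locus. The U6 promoter and sgRNA are not annotated as features in the table, apart from a mouse U6 primer site, but they would lie in the gap upstream of the internal CMV cassette.

That cassette uses a second CMV enhancer/promoter to drive puromycin N-acetyltransferase linked through a T2A peptide to mCherry. Transduced cells can therefore be selected with puromycin and identified by red fluorescence. Two loxP sites inherited from pSico bracket the region spanning the U6 primer site through mCherry. The record does not describe any intended Cre-dependent use. According to the associated publication title, the construct belongs to an optimized CRISPR/Cas system for dynamic imaging of genomic loci in living human cells.
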