Addgene plasmid #51025: pSLQ1661-sgMUC4-E3(F+E)
Purpose: Lentiviral vector that contains an optimized S. pyogenes sgRNA targeting the repetitive sequence of human MUC4 exon 3
Depositing lab: Bo Huang & Stanley Qi. Depositing organization: University of California, San Francisco (UCSF). Publication: Dynamic Imaging of Genomic Loci in Living Human Cells by an Optimized CRISPR/Cas System. Chen B, Gilbert LA, Cimini BA, Schnitzbauer J, Zhang W, Li GW, Park J, Blackburn EH, Weissman JS, Qi LS, Huang B. Cell. 2013 Dec 19;155(7):1479-91. doi: 10.1016/j.cell.2013.12.001. PubMed 24360272.
Backbone
  Vector backbone: pSico
  Total vector size (bp): 8320
  Modifications to backbone: None
  Vector type: Mammalian Expression, Lentiviral, CRISPR
  Selectable markers: Puromycin
Growth in bacteria
  Bacterial resistance: Ampicillin, 100 μg/mL
  Growth temperature: 37°C
  Growth strain: NEB Stable
  Growth instructions: The depositing lab suggests using Stellar (Clontech) cells for growth and maximal DNA prep yield. The plasmid is provided in NEB Stable cells to reduce the chance of recombination.
  Copy number: High Copy
Gene/Insert
  Gene/Insert name: optimized sgRNA (alt name: sgRNA(F+E))
  Species: H. sapiens (human), M. musculus (mouse)
  Insert size (bp): 115
  Entrez Gene: MUC4 (a.k.a. ASGP, HSA276359, MUC-4)
  Promoter: mouse U6
  Cloning method: Restriction Enzyme; 5′ cloning site BstXI (not destroyed); 3′ cloning site XhoI (not destroyed)
  Sequencing primers: 5′ gacgcgccatctctaggcc; 3′ atgcatggcggtaatacggttatc
Terms and licenses: Academic/Nonprofit Terms; Industry Terms: Not Available to Industry
Depositor comments: gRNA target sequence GTGGCGTGACCTGTGGATGCTG
How to cite: pSLQ1661-sgMUC4-E3(F+E) was a gift from Bo Huang & Stanley Qi (Addgene plasmid # 51025 ; http://n2t.net/addgene:51025 ; RRID:Addgene_51025)
