>Addgene plasmid #51025 | pSLQ1661-sgMUC4-E3(F+E) | addgene partial sequence | sequence record 79294 | pBR322ori-F 5'-GGGAAACGCCTGGTATCTTT-3'
CTCTGACTTGAGCGTCGATTTTTGTGATGCTCGTCAGGGGGGCGGAGCCTATGGAAAAACGCCAGCAACG
CGGCCTTTTTACGGTTCCTGGCCTTTTGCTGGCCTTTTGCTCACATGCTGCTAGAGATTTTCCACACTGA
CTAAAAGGGTCTGAGGGATCTCTAGTTACCAGAGTCACACAACAGACGGGCACACACTACTTGAAGCACT
CAAGGCAAGCTTTATTGAGGCTTAAGCAGTGGGTTCCCTAGTTAGCCAGAGAGCTCCCAGGCTCAGATCT
GGTCTAACCAGAGAGACCCAGTACAGTCCGGATGCAGCTCTCGGGCCATGTGATGAAATGCTAGGCGGCT
GTCAAACCTCCACTCTAATACTTCTCTCTCCGGGTCATCCATCCCATGCAGGCTCACAGGGTGTAACAAG
CGGGTGTTCTCTCCTTCATTGGCTTCTTCTACCTTCTCTTGCTCAACTGGTACTAGCTTGTAGCACCATC
CAAAGGTCAGTGGATATCTGATCCCTGGCCCTGGTGTGTAGTTCTGCCAATCAGGGAAGTAGCCTTGTGT
GTGGTAGATCCACAGATCAAGGATATCTTGTCTTCGTTGGGAGTGAATTAGCCCTTCCAGTCCCCCCTTT
TCTTTTAAAAAGTGGCTAAGATCTACAGCTGCCTTGTAAGTCATTGGTCTTAAAGGTACCTGAGGTGTGA
CTGGAAAACCCACCTCCTCCTCCTCTTGTGCTTCTAGCCAGGCACAATCAGCATTGGTAGCTGCTGTATT
GCTACTTGTGATTGCTCCATGTTTTTCTAGGTCTCGATCGAGGTCGACGGTATCGATGCGGGGAGGCGGC
CCAAAGGGAGATCCGACTCGTCTGAGGGCGAAGGCGAAGACGCGGAAGAGGCC
