>Addgene plasmid #51025 | pSLQ1661-sgMUC4-E3(F+E) | addgene partial sequence | sequence record 79295 | mCherry-F 5'-ccccgtaatgcagaagaaga-3'
CTCCTCCGAGCGGATGTACCCCGAGGACGGCGCCCTGAAGGGCGAGATCAAGCAGAGGCTGAAGCTGAAG
GACGGCGGCCACTACGACGCTGAGGTCAAGACCACCTACAAGGCCAAGAAGCCCGTGCAGCTGCCCGGCG
CCTACAACGTCAACATCAAGTTGGACATCACCTCCCACAACGAGGACTACACCATCGTGGAACAGTACGA
ACGCGCCGAGGGCCGCCACTCCACCGGCGGCATGGACGAGCTGTACAAGTAAGAATTCGTCGAGGGACCT
AATAACTTCGTATAGCATACATTATACGAAGTTATACATGTTTAAGGGTTCCGGTTCCACTAGGTACAAT
TCGATATCAAGCTTATCGATAATCAACCTCTGGATTACAAAATTTGTGAAAGATTGACTGGTATTCTTAA
CTATGTTGCTCCTTTTACGCTATGTGGATACGCTGCTTTAATGCCTTTGTATCATGCTATTGCTTCCCGT
ATGGCTTTCATTTTCTCCTCCTTGTATAAATCCTGGTTGCTGTCTCTTTATGAGGAGTTGTGGCCCGTTG
TCAGGCAACGTGGCGTGGTGTGCACTGTGTTTGCTGACGCAACCCCCACTGGTTGGGGCATTGCCACCAC
CTGTCAGCTCCTTTCCGGGACTTTCGCTTTCCCCCTCCCTATTGCCACGGCGGAACTCATCGCCGCCTGC
CTTGCCCGCTGCTGGACAGGGGCTCGGCTGTTGGGCACTGACAATTCCGTGGTGTTGTCGGGGAAATCAT
CGTCCTTTCCTTGGCTGCTCGCCTGTGTTGCCACCTGGATTCTGCGCGGGACGTCCTTCTGCTACGTCCC
TTCGGCCCTCAATCCAGCGGACCTTCCTTCCCGCGGCCTGCTGCCGGCTCTGCGGCCTCTTCCGCGTCTT
CGCCTTCGCCCTCAGACGAGTCGGATCTCCCTTTGGGCCGCCTCCCCGCATCGATACCGTCGACCTCGAT
CGAGA
