>Addgene plasmid #51025 | pSLQ1661-sgMUC4-E3(F+E) | addgene partial sequence | sequence record 126530 | pLLU-F 5'-gggacagcagagatccagtt-3'
AGATCCGACGCGCCATCTCTAGGCCCGCGCCGGCCCCCTCGCACGGACTTGTGGGAGAAGCTCGGCTACT
CCCCTGCCCCGGTTAATTTGCATATAATATTTCCTAGTAACTATAGAGGCTTAATGTGCGATAAAAGACA
GATAATCTGTTCTTTTTAATACTAGCTACATTTTACATGATAGGCTTGGATTTCTATAACTTCGTATAGC
ATACATTATACGAAGTTATAAACAGCACAAAAGGAAACTCACCCTAACTGTAAAGTAATTGTGTGTTTTG
AGACTATAAGTATCCCTTGGAGAACCACCTTGTTGGTGGCGTGACCTGTGGATGCTGGTTTAAGAGCTAT
GCTGGAAACAGCATAGCAAGTTTAAATAAGGCTAGTCCGTTATCAACTTGAAAAAGTGGCACCGAGTCGG
TGCTTTTTTTCTCGAGTACTAGGATCCATTAGGCGGCCGCGTGGATAACCGTATTACCGCCATGCATTAG
TTATTAATAGTAATCAATTACGGGGTCATTAGTTCATAGCCCATATATGGAGTTCCGCGTTACATAACTT
ACGGTAAATGGCCCGCCTGGCTGACCGCCCAACGACCCCCGCCCATTGACGTCAATAATGACGTATGTTC
CCATAGTAACGCCAATAGGGACTTTCCATTGACGTCAATGGGTGGAGTATTTACGGTAAACTGCCCACTT
GGCAGTACATCAAGTGTATCATATGCCAAGTACGCCCCCTATTGACGTCAATGACGGTAAATGGCCCGCC
TGGCATTATGCCCAGTACATGACCTTATGGGACTTTCCTACTTGGCAGTACATCTACGTATTAGTCATCG
CTATTACCATGGTGATGCGGTTTTGGCAGTACATCAATGGGCGTGGATAGCGGTTTGACTCACGGGGATT
TCCAAGTCTCCACCCCATTGACGTCAATGGGAGTTTGTTTTGGCACCAAAATCAACGGGACTTTCCAAAA
TGTCGTAACAACTCCGCCCCATTGACGCAA
